>Addgene plasmid #132401 | pHAGE-IRES-puro-NLS-dPspCas13b-mNeongreen-NLS-3xFlag | addgene full sequence | sequence record 269027 | Addgene NGS Result
TGGAAGGGCTAATTCACTCCCAAAGAAGACAAGATATCCTTGATCTGTGGATCTACCACACACAAGGCTA
CTTCCCTGATTAGCAGAACTACACACCAGGGCCAGGGGTCAGATATCCACTGACCTTTGGATGGTGCTAC
AAGCTAGTACCAGTTGAGCCAGATAAGGTAGAAGAGGCCAATAAAGGAGAGAACACCAGCTTGTTACACC
CTGTGAGCCTGCATGGGATGGATGACCCGGAGAGAGAAGTGTTAGAGTGGAGGTTTGACAGCCGCCTAGC
ATTTCATCACGTGGCCCGAGAGCTGCATCCGGAGTACTTCAAGAACTGCTGATATCGAGCTTGCTACAAG
GGACTTTCCGCTGGGGACTTTCCAGGGAGGCGTGGCCTGGGCGGGACTGGGGAGTGGCGAGCCCTCAGAT
CCTGCATATAAGCAGCTGCTTTTTGCCTGTACTGGGTCTCTCTGGTTAGACCAGATCTGAGCCTGGGAGC
TCTCTGGCTAACTAGGGAACCCACTGCTTAAGCCTCAATAAAGCTTGCCTTGAGTGCTTCAAGTAGTGTG
TGCCCGTCTGTTGTGTGACTCTGGTAACTAGAGATCCCTCAGACCCTTTTAGTCAGTGTGGAAAATCTCT
AGCAGTGGCGCCCGAACAGGGACTTGAAAGCGAAAGGGAAACCAGAGGAGCTCTCTCGACGCAGGACTCG
GCTTGCTGAAGCGCGCACGGCAAGAGGCGAGGGGCGGCGACTGGTGAGTACGCCAAAAATTTTGACTAGC
GGAGGCTAGAAGGAGAGAGATGGGTGCGAGAGCGTCAGTATTAAGCGGGGGAGAATTAGATCGCGATGGG
AAAAAATTCGGTTAAGGCCAGGGGGAAAGAAAAAATATAAATTAAAACATATAGTATGGGCAAGCAGGGA
GCTAGAACGATTCGCAGTTAATCCTGGCCTGTTAGAAACATCAGAAGGCTGTAGACAAATACTGGGACAG
CTACAACCATCCCTTCAGACAGGATCAGAAGAACTTAGATCATTATATAATACAGTAGCAACCCTCTATT
GTGTGCATCAAAGGATAGAGATAAAAGACACCAAGGAAGCTTTAGACAAGATAGAGGAAGAGCAAAACAA
AAGTAAGACCACCGCACAGCAAGCGGCCGGCCGCTGATCTTCAGACCTGGAGGAGGAGATATGAGGGACA
ATTGGAGAAGTGAATTATATAAATATAAAGTAGTAAAAATTGAACCATTAGGAGTAGCACCCACCAAGGC
AAAGAGAAGAGTGGTGCAGAGAGAAAAAAGAGCAGTGGGAATAGGAGCTTTGTTCCTTGGGTTCTTGGGA
GCAGCAGGAAGCACTATGGGCGCAGCGTCAATGACGCTGACGGTACAGGCCAGACAATTATTGTCTGGTA
TAGTGCAGCAGCAGAACAATTTGCTGAGGGCTATTGAGGCGCAACAGCATCTGTTGCAACTCACAGTCTG
GGGCATCAAGCAGCTCCAGGCAAGAATCCTGGCTGTGGAAAGATACCTAAAGGATCAACAGCTCCTGGGG
ATTTGGGGTTGCTCTGGAAAACTCATTTGCACCACTGCTGTGCCTTGGAATGCTAGTTGGAGTAATAAAT
CTCTGGAACAGATTTGGAATCACACGACCTGGATGGAGTGGGACAGAGAAATTAACAATTACACAAGCTT
AATACACTCCTTAATTGAAGAATCGCAAAACCAGCAAGAAAAGAATGAACAAGAATTATTGGAATTAGAT
AAATGGGCAAGTTTGTGGAATTGGTTTAACATAACAAATTGGCTGTGGTATATAAAATTATTCATAATGA
TAGTAGGAGGCTTGGTAGGTTTAAGAATAGTTTTTGCTGTACTTTCTATAGTGAATAGAGTTAGGCAGGG
ATATTCACCATTATCGTTTCAGACCCACCTCCCAACCCCGAGGGGACCCGACAGGCCCGAAGGAATAGAA
GAAGAAGGTGGAGAGAGAGACAGAGACAGATCCATTCGATTAGTGAACGGATCTCGACGGTATCGCCGAA
TTCACAAATGGCAGTATTCATCCACAATTTTAAAAGAAAAGGGGGGATTGGGGGGTACAGTGCAGGGGAA
AGAATAGTAGACATAATAGCAACAGACATACAAACTAAAGAATTACAAAAACAAATTACAAAAATTCAAA
ATTTTCGGGTTTATTACAGGGACAGCAGAGATCCAGTTTGGACTAGTCGTGAGGCTCCGGTGCCCGTCAG
TGGGCAGAGCGCACATCGCCCACAGTCCCCGAGAAGTTGGGGGGAGGGGTCGGCAATTGAACCGGTGCCT
AGAGAAGGTGGCGCGGGGTAAACTGGGAAAGTGATGTCGTGTACTGGCTCCGCCTTTTTCCCGAGGGTGG
GGGAGAACCGTATATAAGTGCAGTAGTCGCCGTGAACGTTCTTTTTCGCAACGGGTTTGCCGCCAGAACA
CAGGTAAGTGCCGTGTGTGGTTCCCGCGGGCCTGGCCTCTTTACGGGTTATGGCCCTTGCGTGCCTTGAA
TTACTTCCACCTGGCTGCAGTACGTGATTCTTGATCCCGAGCTTCGGGTTGGAAGTGGGTGGGAGAGTTC
GAGGCCTTGCGCTTAAGGAGCCCCTTCGCCTCGTGCTTGAGTTGAGGCCTGGCCTGGGCGCTGGGGCCGC
CGCGTGCGAATCTGGTGGCACCTTCGCGCCTGTCTCGCTGCTTTCGATAAGTCTCTAGCCATTTAAAATT
TTTGATGACCTGCTGCGACGCTTTTTTTCTGGCAAGATAGTCTTGTAAATGCGGGCCAAGATCTGCACAC
TGGTATTTCGGTTTTTGGGGCCGCGGGCGGCGACGGGGCCCGTGCGTCCCAGCGCACATGTTCGGCGAGG
CGGGGCCTGCGAGCGCGGCCACCGAGAATCGGACGGGGGTAGTCTCAAGCTGGCCGGCCTGCTCTGGTGC
CTGGCCTCGCGCCGCCGTGTATCGCCCCGCCCTGGGCGGCAAGGCTGGCCCGGTCGGCACCAGTTGCGTG
AGCGGAAAGATGGCCGCTTCCCGGCCCTGCTGCAGGGAGCTCAAAATGGAGGACGCGGCGCTCGGGAGAG
CGGGCGGGTGAGTCACCCACACAAAGGAAAAGGGCCTTTCCGTCCTCAGCCGTCGCTTCATGTGACTCCA
CGGAGTACCGGGCGCCGTCCAGGCACCTCGATTAGTTCTCGAGCTTTTGGAGTACGTCGTCTTTAGGTTG
GGGGGAGGGGTTTTATGCGATGGAGTTTCCCCACACTGAGTGGGTGGAGACTGAAGTTAGGCCAGCTTGG
CACTTGATGTAATTCTCCTTGGAATTTGCCCTTTTTGAGTTTGGATCTTGGTTCATTCTCAAGCCTCAGA
CAGTGGTTCAAAGTTTTTTTCTTCCATTTCAGGTGTCGTGAAGCGGCCGCATGAAGCGACCTGCCGCCAC
AAAGAAGGCTGGACAGGCTAAGAAGAAGAAAGCTAGCAACATCCCCGCTCTGGTGGAGAATCAGAAGAAG
TACTTCGGCACCTATTCCGTGATGGCCATGCTGAACGCCCAGACAGTGCTGGATCACATCCAGAAGGTGG
CCGACATCGAGGGCGAGCAGAACGAGAACAATGAGAATCTGTGGTTTCACCCTGTGATGAGCCACCTGTA
CAACGCCAAGAATGGCTATGATAAGCAGCCTGAAAAGACCATGTTCATCATCGAGAGACTGCAGTCCTAC
TTCCCATTTCTGAAGATCATGGCCGAGAATCAGCGCGAGTACTCTAACGGCAAGTATAAGCAGAATCGGG
TGGAGGTGAACAGCAATGACATCTTCGAGGTGCTGAAGAGAGCCTTTGGCGTGCTGAAGATGTACAGGGA
TCTGACCAACGCCTACAAGACATATGAGGAGAAGCTGAATGACGGCTGCGAGTTTCTGACCAGCACAGAG
CAGCCTCTGTCCGGCATGATCAACAATTACTATACCGTGGCCCTGAGAAACATGAATGAGAGGTACGGCT
ACAAGACAGAGGATCTGGCCTTCATCCAGGACAAGAGGTTCAAGTTTGTGAAGGACGCCTACGGCAAGAA
GAAGAGCCAGGTGAACACCGGCTTCTTTCTGTCTCTGCAGGATTATAATGGCGACACACAGAAGAAGCTG
CACCTGAGCGGAGTGGGAATCGCCCTGCTGATCTGCCTGTTTCTGGATAAGCAGTACATCAACATCTTCC
TGAGCAGACTGCCAATCTTTAGCTCCTATAATGCCCAGTCCGAGGAGCGGAGAATCATCATCCGCAGCTT
CGGCATCAACTCCATCAAGCTGCCAAAGGACAGAATCCACTCCGAGAAGTCTAACAAGAGCGTGGCCATG
GATATGCTGAATGAGGTGAAGAGGTGTCCCGACGAGCTGTTCACCACACTGTCTGCCGAGAAGCAGAGCC
GGTTTAGAATCATCTCCGACGATCACAACGAGGTGCTGATGAAGAGATCTAGCGACAGGTTTGTGCCTCT
GCTGCTGCAGTACATCGATTATGGCAAGCTGTTCGACCACATCCGCTTTCACGTGAACATGGGCAAGCTG
CGGTACCTGCTGAAGGCCGATAAGACCTGCATCGACGGCCAGACAAGGGTGCGCGTGATCGAGCAGCCAC
TGAATGGATTCGGCCGCCTGGAGGAGGCAGAGACCATGCGGAAGCAGGAGAACGGCACATTCGGCAATAG
CGGCATCCGGATCAGAGATTTTGAGAACATGAAGCGGGACGATGCCAACCCTGCCAATTACCCATATATC
GTGGACACCTACACACACTATATCCTGGAGAACAATAAGGTGGAGATGTTTATCAATGATAAGGAGGACT
CCGCCCCACTGCTGCCCGTGATCGAGGACGATAGATACGTGGTGAAGACCATCCCAAGCTGTAGGATGTC
CACACTGGAGATCCCCGCCATGGCCTTCCACATGTTCCTGTTTGGCTCTAAGAAGACCGAGAAGCTGATC
GTGGACGTGCACAACCGGTATAAGAGACTGTTCCAGGCCATGCAGAAGGAGGAGGTGACAGCCGAGAATA
TCGCCTCTTTTGGCATCGCCGAGAGCGATCTGCCCCAGAAGATCCTGGACCTGATCTCCGGCAACGCCCA
CGGCAAGGATGTGGACGCCTTCATCCGCCTGACCGTGGACGATATGCTGACCGATACAGAGAGGCGCATC
AAGCGGTTTAAGGACGATCGCAAGTCCATCCGGTCTGCCGACAATAAGATGGGCAAGCGCGGCTTCAAGC
AGATCTCTACCGGCAAGCTGGCCGATTTCCTGGCCAAGGACATCGTGCTGTTTCAGCCAAGCGTGAACGA
TGGCGAGAATAAGATCACAGGCCTGAACTACCGGATCATGCAGAGCGCCATCGCCGTGTACGACTCCGGC
GACGATTATGAGGCCAAGCAGCAGTTCAAGCTGATGTTTGAGAAGGCCAGACTGATCGGCAAGGGCACCA
CAGAGCCCCACCCTTTCCTGTACAAGGTGTTTGCAAGGTCCATCCCAGCAAACGCAGTGGAGTTCTACGA
GCGGTACCTGATCGAGCGGAAGTTTTATCTGACCGGCCTGTCTAACGAGATCAAGAAGGGCAATCGCGTG
GATGTGCCCTTCATCCGGAGAGACCAGAATAAGTGGAAGACCCCTGCCATGAAGACACTGGGCAGAATCT
ACAGCGAGGATCTGCCCGTGGAGCTGCCTAGGCAGATGTTTGACAACGAGATCAAGTCTCACCTGAAGAG
CCTGCCTCAGATGGAGGGCATCGACTTCAACAATGCCAATGTGACCTACCTGATCGCCGAGTATATGAAG
CGGGTGCTGGACGATGACTTCCAGACCTTCTACCAGTGGAACAGGAATTACCGCTATATGGATATGCTGA
AGGGCGAGTATGACAGAAAGGGCTCTCTGCAGCACTGCTTCACCAGCGTGGAGGAGAGGGAGGGACTGTG
GAAGGAGAGGGCATCCAGAACAGAGAGGTACCGCAAGCAGGCCTCCAACAAGATCAGGTCTAATCGCCAG
ATGCGGAACGCCTCCTCTGAGGAGATCGAGACCATCCTGGATAAGAGACTGTCTAACAGCAGGAATGAGT
ACCAGAAGAGCGAGAAAGTGATCAGGCGCTATCGCGTGCAGGACGCCCTGCTGTTCCTGCTGGCCAAGAA
GACCCTGACAGAGCTGGCCGATTTCGACGGCGAGCGGTTTAAGCTGAAGGAGATCATGCCAGATGCCGAG
AAGGGCATCCTGTCCGAGATCATGCCCATGTCTTTCACATTTGAGAAGGGCGGCAAGAAGTACACCATCA
CAAGCGAGGGCATGAAGCTGAAGAACTATGGCGATTTCTTTGTGCTGGCCTCCGACAAGAGAATCGGCAA
TCTGCTGGAGCTGGTGGGCTCCGATATCGTGTCTAAGGAGGACATCATGGAGGAGTTTAACAAGTACGAT
CAGTGTAGGCCCGAGATCAGCTCCATCGTGTTCAATCTGGAGAAGTGGGCCTTTGACACCTATCCTGAGC
TGTCCGCCAGAGTGGATAGGGAGGAGAAGGTGGACTTCAAGTCTATCCTGAAGATCCTGCTGAACAATAA
GAACATCAATAAGGAGCAGTCTGACATCCTGCGCAAGATCCGGAACGCCTTTGATGCCAACAATTACCCT
GACAAGGGCGTGGTGGAGATCAAGGCCCTGCCAGAGATCGCCATGAGCATCAAGAAGGCCTTCGGCGAGT
ATGCCATCATGAAGTCTAGAGTGTCCAAGGGCGAAGAGGACAACATGGCCAGCCTGCCTGCCACCCACGA
GCTGCACATCTTCGGCAGCATCAACGGCGTGGACTTCGACATGGTGGGACAGGGCACCGGCAACCCCAAC
GACGGCTACGAGGAACTGAACCTGAAGTCCACAAAGGGCGACCTGCAGTTCAGCCCCTGGATTCTGGTGC
CCCACATCGGCTACGGCTTCCACCAGTACCTGCCCTACCCCGACGGCATGAGCCCTTTTCAGGCCGCCAT
GGTGGATGGCAGCGGCTACCAGGTGCACCGGACCATGCAGTTTGAGGACGGCGCCAGCCTGACCGTGAAC
TACCGGTACACATACGAGGGCAGCCACATCAAGGGCGAGGCCCAAGTGAAGGGCACAGGCTTTCCAGCCG
ACGGCCCCGTGATGACCAATAGCCTGACAGCCGCCGACTGGTGCAGAAGCAAGAAAACCTACCCCAATGA
CAAGACCATCATCAGCACCTTCAAGTGGTCCTACACCACCGGCAATGGCAAGCGGTACAGAAGCACCGCC
CGGACCACCTACACCTTCGCCAAACCCATGGCCGCCAACTACCTGAAGAACCAGCCTATGTACGTGTTCC
GCAAGACCGAGCTGAAGCACTCCAAGACAGAACTGAACTTCAAAGAGTGGCAGAAAGCCTTCACCGACGT
GATGGGCATGGACGAGCTGTACAAGTCCGGACTCAGATCTTGCCTACATATGAAGCGACCTGCCGCCACA
AAGAAGGCTGGACAGGCTAAGAAGAAGAAACAACGCGTGCAGCTAAGCGACTACAAAGACCATGACGGTG
ATTATAAAGATCATGACATCGATTACAAGGATGACGATGACAAGTAAGGATCCCTCCCCCCCCCCTAACG
TTACTGGCCGAAGCCGCTTGGAATAAGGCCGGTGTGCGTTTGTCTATATGTTATTTTCCACCATATTGCC
GTCTTTTGGCAATGTGAGGGCCCGGAAACCTGGCCCTGTCTTCTTGACGAGCATTCCTAGGGGTCTTTCC
CCTCTCGCCAAAGGAATGCAAGGTCTGTTGAATGTCGTGAAGGAAGCAGTTCCTCTGGAAGCTTCTTGAA
GACAAACAACGTCTGTAGCGACCCTTTGCAGGCAGCGGAACCCCCCACCTGGCGACAGGTGCCTCTGCGG
CCAAAAGCCACGTGTATAAGATACACCTGCAAAGGCGGCACAACCCCAGTGCCACGTTGTGAGTTGGATA
GTTGTGGAAAGAGTCAAATGGCTCTCCTCAAGCGTATTCAACAAGGGGCTGAAGGATGCCCAGAAGGTAC
CCCATTGTATGGGATCTGATCTGGGGCCTCGGTGCACATGCTTTACATGTGTTTAGTCGAGGTTAAAAAA
ACGTCTAGGCCCCCCGAACCACGGGGACGTGGTTTTCCTTTGAAAAACACGATGATAAGGATCCACCGGA
GCTTACCATGACCGAGTACAAGCCCACGGTGCGCCTCGCCACCCGCGACGACGTCCCCAGGGCCGTACGC
ACCCTCGCCGCCGCGTTCGCCGACTACCCCGCCACGCGCCACACCGTCGATCCGGACCGCCACATCGAGC
GGGTCACCGAGCTGCAAGAACTCTTCCTCACGCGCGTCGGGCTCGACATCGGCAAGGTGTGGGTCGCGGA
CGACGGCGCCGCGGTGGCGGTCTGGACCACGCCGGAGAGCGTCGAAGCGGGGGCGGTGTTCGCCGAGATC
GGCCCGCGCATGGCCGAGTTGAGCGGTTCCCGGCTGGCCGCGCAGCAACAGATGGAAGGCCTCCTGGCGC
CGCACCGGCCCAAGGAGCCCGCGTGGTTCCTGGCCACCGTCGGCGTCTCGCCCGACCACCAGGGCAAGGG
TCTGGGCAGCGCCGTCGTGCTCCCCGGAGTGGAGGCGGCCGAGCGCGCCGGGGTGCCCGCCTTCCTGGAG
ACCTCCGCGCCCCGCAACCTCCCCTTCTACGAGCGGCTCGGCTTCACCGTCACCGCCGACGTCGAGGTGC
CCGAAGGACCGCGCACCTGGTGCATGACCCGCAAGCCCGGTGCCTGACGCCCATCGATAGATCCTAATCA
ACCTCTGGATTACAAAATTTGTGAAAGATTGACTGGTATTCTTAACTATGTTGCTCCTTTTACGCTATGT
GGATACGCTGCTTTAATGCCTTTGTATCATGCTATTGCTTCCCGTATGGCTTTCATTTTCTCCTCCTTGT
ATAAATCCTGGTTGCTGTCTCTTTATGAGGAGTTGTGGCCCGTTGTCAGGCAACGTGGCGTGGTGTGCAC
TGTGTTTGCTGACGCAACCCCCACTGGTTGGGGCATTGCCACCACCTGTCAGCTCCTTTCCGGGACTTTC
GCTTTCCCCCTCCCTATTGCCACGGCGGAACTCATCGCCGCCTGCCTTGCCCGCTGCTGGACAGGGGCTC
GGCTGTTGGGCACTGACAATTCCGTGGTGTTGTCGGGGAAATCATCGTCCTTTCCTTGGCTGCTCGCCTG
TGTTGCCACCTGGATTCTGCGCGGGACGTCCTTCTGCTACGTCCCTTCGGCCCTCAATCCAGCGGACCTT
CCTTCCCGCGGCCTGCTGCCGGCTCTGCGGCCTCTTCCGCGTCTTCGCCTTCGCCCTCAGACGAGTCGGA
TCTCCCTTTGGGCCGCCTCCCCGCCTGAGATCCTTTAAGACCAATGACTTACAAGGCAGCTGTAGATCTT
AGCCACTTTTTAAAAGAAAAGGGGGGACTGGAAGGGCTAATTCACTCCCAACGAAGACAAGATCTGCTTT
TTGCTTGTACTGGGTCTCTCTGGTTAGACCAGATCTGAGCCTGGGAGCTCTCTGGCTAACTAGGGAACCC
ACTGCTTAAGCCTCAATAAAGCTTGCCTTGAGTGCTTCAAGTAGTGTGTGCCCGTCTGTTGTGTGACTCT
GGTAACTAGAGATCCCTCAGACCCTTTTAGTCAGTGTGGAAAATCTCTAGCAGTAGTAGTTCATGTCATC
TTATTATTCAGTATTTATAACTTGCAAAGAAATGAATATCAGAGAGTGAGAGGCCCGGGTTAATTAAGGA
AAGGGCTAGATCATTCTTGAAGACGAAAGGGCCTCGTGATACGCCTATTTTTATAGGTTAATGTCATGAT
AATAATGGTTTCTTAGACGTCAGGTGGCACTTTTCGGGGAAATGTGCGCGGAACCCCTATTTGTTTATTT
TTCTAAATACATTCAAATATGTATCCGCTCATGAGACAATAACCCTGATAAATGCTTCAATAATATTGAA
AAAGGAAGAGTATGAGTATTCAACATTTCCGTGTCGCCCTTATTCCCTTTTTTGCGGCATTTTGCCTTCC
TGTTTTTGCTCACCCAGAAACGCTGGTGAAAGTAAAAGATGCTGAAGATCAGTTGGGTGCACGAGTGGGT
TACATCGAACTGGATCTCAACAGCGGTAAGATCCTTGAGAGTTTTCGCCCCGAAGAACGTTTTCCAATGA
TGAGCACTTTTAAAGTTCTGCTATGTGGCGCGGTATTATCCCGTGTTGACGCCGGGCAAGAGCAACTCGG
TCGCCGCATACACTATTCTCAGAATGACTTGGTTGAGTACTCACCAGTCACAGAAAAGCATCTTACGGAT
GGCATGACAGTAAGAGAATTATGCAGTGCTGCCATAACCATGAGTGATAACACTGCGGCCAACTTACTTC
TGACAACGATCGGAGGACCGAAGGAGCTAACCGCTTTTTTGCACAACATGGGGGATCATGTAACTCGCCT
TGATCGTTGGGAACCGGAGCTGAATGAAGCCATACCAAACGACGAGCGTGACACCACGATGCCTGTAGCA
ATGGCAACAACGTTGCGCAAACTATTAACTGGCGAACTACTTACTCTAGCTTCCCGGCAACAATTAATAG
ACTGGATGGAGGCGGATAAAGTTGCAGGACCACTTCTGCGCTCGGCCCTTCCGGCTGGCTGGTTTATTGC
TGATAAATCTGGAGCCGGTGAGCGTGGGTCTCGCGGTATCATTGCAGCACTGGGGCCAGATGGTAAGCCC
TCCCGTATCGTAGTTATCTACACGACGGGGAGTCAGGCAACTATGGATGAACGAAATAGACAGATCGCTG
AGATAGGTGCCTCACTGATTAAGCATTGGTAACTGTCAGACCAAGTTTACTCATATATACTTTAGATTGA
TTTAAAACTTCATTTTTAATTTAAAAGGATCTAGGTGAAGATCCTTTTTGATAATCTCATGACCAAAATC
CCTTAACGTGAGTTTTCGTTCCACTGAGCGTCAGACCCCGTAGAAAAGATCAAAGGATCTTCTTGAGATC
CTTTTTTTCTGCGCGTAATCTGCTGCTTGCAAACAAAAAAACCACCGCTACCAGCGGTGGTTTGTTTGCC
GGATCAAGAGCTACCAACTCTTTTTCCGAAGGTAACTGGCTTCAGCAGAGCGCAGATACCAAATACTGTT
CTTCTAGTGTAGCCGTAGTTAGGCCACCACTTCAAGAACTCTGTAGCACCGCCTACATACCTCGCTCTGC
TAATCCTGTTACCAGTGGCTGCTGCCAGTGGCGATAAGTCGTGTCTTACCGGGTTGGACTCAAGACGATA
GTTACCGGATAAGGCGCAGCGGTCGGGCTGAACGGGGGGTTCGTGCACACAGCCCAGCTTGGAGCGAACG
ACCTACACCGAACTGAGATACCTACAGCGTGAGCTATGAGAAAGCGCCACGCTTCCCGAAGGGAGAAAGG
CGGACAGGTATCCGGTAAGCGGCAGGGTCGGAACAGGAGAGCGCACGAGGGAGCTTCCAGGGGGAAACGC
CTGGTATCTTTATAGTCCTGTCGGGTTTCGCCACCTCTGACTTGAGCGTCGATTTTTGTGATGCTCGTCA
GGGGGGCGGAGCCTATGGAAAAACGCCAGCAACGCGGCCTTTTTACGGTTCCTGGCCTTTTGCTGGCCTT
TTGCTCACATGTTCTTTCCTGCGTTATCCCCTGATTCTGTGGATAACCGTATTACCGCCTTTGAGTGAGC
TGATACCGCTCGCCGCAGCCGAACGACCGAGCGCAGCGAGTCAGTGAGCGAGGAAGCGGAAGAGCGCCCA
ATACGCAAACCGCCTCTCCCCGCGCGTTGGCCGATTCATTAATGCAGCAAGCTCATGGCTGACTAATTTT
TTTTATTTATGCAGAGGCCGAGGCCGCCTCGGCCTCTGAGCTATTCCAGAAGTAGTGAGGAGGCTTTTTT
GGAGGCCTAGGCTTTTGCAAAAAGCTCCCCGTGGCACGACAGGTTTCCCGACTGGAAAGCGGGCAGTGAG
CGCAACGCAATTAATGTGAGTTAGCTCACTCATTAGGCACCCCAGGCTTTACACTTTATGCTTCCGGCTC
GTATGTTGTGTGGAATTGTGAGCGGATAACAATTTCACACAGGAAACAGCTATGACATGATTACGAATTT
CACAAATAAAGCATTTTTTTCACTGCATTCTAGTTGTGGTTTGTCCAAACTCATCAATGTATCTTATCAT
GTCTGGATCAACTGGATAACTCAAGCTAACCAAAATCATCCCAAACTTCCCACCCCATACCCTATTACCA
CTGCCAATTACCTGTGGTTTCATTTACTCTAAACCTGTGATTCCTCTGAATTATTTTCATTTTAAAGAAA
TTGTATTTGTTAAATATGTACTACAAACTTAGTAGT
Features (pLannotate 1.2.2; 25 found; start..end, strand, type, name):
    377..634     +  LTR            5' LTR (truncated): truncated 5' long terminal repeat (LTR) from HIV-1
    681..806     +  misc_feature   HIV-1 Ψ: packaging signal of human immunodeficiency virus type 1
    790..1128    +  CDS            HIV-1 gag (fragment): gag protein from human immunodeficiency virus 1; gag
   1303..1536    +  misc_feature   RRE: The Rev response element (RRE) of HIV-1 allows for Rev-dependent mRNA export from the nucleus to the cytoplasm.
   1913..2013    +  CDS            Rev (fragment): human immunodeficiency virus 1 (HIV-1) Rev protein; rev; enhances nuclear export of unspliced and incompletely spliced viral mRNAs
   2058..2175    +  misc_feature   cPPT/CTS: central polypurine tract and central termination sequence of HIV-1
   2223..3401    +  promoter       EF-1α promoter: strong constitutive promoter for human elongation factor EF-1α
   6741..7445    +  CDS            mNeonGreen: mNeonGreen is a basic (constitutively fluorescent) green/yellow fluorescent protein published in 2013, derived from Branchiostoma lanceolatum. It is reported to be a very rapidly-maturing monomer with moderate acid sensitivity.
   7539..7604    +  CDS            3xFLAG: three tandem FLAG® epitope tags, followed by an enterokinase cleavage site
   7716..8178    +  misc_feature   IRES: internal ribosome entry site (IRES) of the encephalomyocarditis virus (EMCV)
   8198..8797    +  CDS            PuroR: puromycin N-acetyltransferase; pac from Streptomyces alboniger; confers resistance to puromycin
   8816..9404    +  misc_feature   WPRE: woodchuck hepatitis virus posttranscriptional regulatory element
   9412..9477    +  CDS            nef (fragment): NEF_HV1Z2 - Experimental evidence at protein level: Swiss-Prot protein existence level 1. Extracellular Nef protein targets CD4(+) T-lymphocytes for apoptosis by interacting with CXCR4 surface receptors. From Human immunodeficiency virus type 1 group M subtype D (isolate Z2/CDC-Z34) (HIV-1).
   9479..9712    +  LTR            3' LTR (ΔU3): self-inactivating 3' long terminal repeat (LTR) from HIV-1
   9917..10021   +  promoter       AmpR promoter: bla
  10022..10882   +  CDS            AmpR: β-lactamase; bla; confers resistance to ampicillin, carbenicillin, and related antibiotics
  11053..11641   +  rep_origin     ori: high-copy-number ColE1/pMB1/pBR322/pUC origin of replication
  11824..11878   +  CDS            lacI (fragment): lac repressor; lacI; The lac repressor binds to the lac operator to inhibit transcription in E. coli. This inhibition can be relieved by adding lactose or isopropyl-β-D-thiogalactopyranoside (IPTG).
  11884..11977   +  rep_origin     SV40 ori (fragment): SV40 origin of replication
  12002..12039   +  CDS            lacI (fragment): lac repressor; lacI; The lac repressor binds to the lac operator to inhibit transcription in E. coli. This inhibition can be relieved by adding lactose or isopropyl-β-D-thiogalactopyranoside (IPTG).
  12052..12073   +  protein_bind   CAP binding site: CAP binding activates transcription in the presence of cAMP. E. coli catabolite activator protein
  12088..12118   +  promoter       lac promoter: promoter for the E. coli lac operon
  12122..12144   +  protein_bind   lac operator (fragment): The lac repressor binds to the lac operator to inhibit transcription in E. coli. This inhibition can be relieved by adding lactose or isopropyl-β-D-thiogalactopyranoside (IPTG). lac repressor encoded by lacI
  12176..12259   +  polyA_signal   SV40 poly(A) signal (fragment): SV40 polyadenylation signal
  12426..329     +  CDS            nef (fragment) (across the origin): NEF_HV1BR - Experimental evidence at protein level: Swiss-Prot protein existence level 1. Extracellular Nef protein targets CD4(+) T-lymphocytes for apoptosis by interacting with CXCR4 surface receptors (PubMed:14990729). From Human immunodeficiency virus type 1 group M subtype B (isolate BRU/LAI) (HIV-1).
