[The description below was written by a language model from this plasmid's Addgene catalogue record and pLannotate feature annotations shown in this document.]
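Description:
pHAGE-IRES-puro-NLS-dPspCas13b-mNeongreen-NLS-3xFlag is a 12.4 kb HIV-1-based lentiviral transfer plasmid built on the pHAGE-EF1a-IRES-puro backbone for overexpression of a fluorescent, catalytically inactive Cas13b in human cells. It is maintained in E. coli through a high-copy ColE1/pUC-type origin with ampicillin selection (AmpR). The depositor warns that it is prone to recombination, as is common for plasmids carrying repeated LTR sequences. The viral portion comprises a truncated 5' LTR, the Ψ packaging signal with a gag fragment, the RRE for Rev-dependent nuclear export, the cPPT/CTS, and a ΔU3 self-inactivating 3' LTR. Packaging functions must therefore be supplied in trans, and the integrated provirus lacks LTR promoter activity.

Between the LTRs, the human EF-1α promoter drives a single bicistronic transcript. The first cistron encodes dPspCas13b from Prevotella sp. P5-125 carrying the H133A and H1059A substitutions, which the "d" (dead) designation indicates abolish its RNase activity. It is fused to mNeonGreen and a 3xFLAG epitope, with nuclear localization signals indicated by the plasmid name. The automated annotation does not label the Cas13b coding region or the NLSs; an unannotated gap between the promoter and mNeonGreen presumably holds Cas13b. The catalogue lists the FLAG tag as N-terminal, but the feature table and the name place 3xFLAG downstream of mNeonGreen, at the C-terminal end. An EMCV IRES then allows translation of puromycin N-acetyltransferase for selection of transduced cells, and a WPRE enhances transcript expression. No guide RNA cassette is annotated, so the crRNA would come from a separate construct. The associated publication concerns dynamic imaging of RNA in living cells with CRISPR-Cas13 systems, consistent with use as a programmable RNA-binding fluorescent label.
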