Addgene plasmid #132401: pHAGE-IRES-puro-NLS-dPspCas13b-mNeongreen-NLS-3xFlag
Purpose: overexpression in human cells
Depositing lab: Ling-Ling Chen. Depositing organization: CAS Center for Excellence in Molecular Plant Sciences ("CEMPS"). Publication: Dynamic Imaging of RNA in Living Cells by CRISPR-Cas13 Systems. Yang LZ, Wang Y, Li SQ, Yao RW, Luan PF, Wu H, Carmichael GG, Chen LL. Mol Cell. 2019 Dec 19;76(6):981-997.e7. doi: 10.1016/j.molcel.2019.10.024. Epub 2019 Nov 19. PubMed 31757757.
Backbone
  Vector backbone: pHAGE-EF1a-IRES-puro
  Vector type: Mammalian Expression, Lentiviral
Growth in bacteria
  Bacterial resistance: Ampicillin, 100 μg/mL
  Growth temperature: 37°C
  Growth strain: NEB Stable
  Copy number: High Copy
Gene/Insert
  Gene/Insert name: dPspCas13b
  Species: Prevotella sp. P5-125
  Mutation: H133A; H1059A
  Tag / fusion protein: flag (N terminal on insert)
  Cloning method: Ligation Independent Cloning
  Sequencing primers: 5′ unknown
Terms and licenses: Academic/Nonprofit Terms; Industry Terms: Not Available to Industry
Depositor comments: Plasmid is prone to recombination. Test multiple colonies to ensure the full plasmid is isolated.
How to cite: pHAGE-IRES-puro-NLS-dPspCas13b-mNeongreen-NLS-3xFlag was a gift from Ling-Ling Chen (Addgene plasmid # 132401 ; http://n2t.net/addgene:132401 ; RRID:Addgene_132401)
